Addgene plasmid #178385: pOME0015R
Purpose: Expresses KSHV ORF45
Depositing lab: Dirk Dittmer. Depositing organization: University of North Carolina at Chapel Hill. Publication: Novel modulators of p53-signaling encoded by unknown genes of emerging viruses. Alzhanova D, Corcoran K, Bailey AG, Long K, Taft-Benz S, Graham RL, Broussard GS, Heise M, Neumann G, Halfmann P, Kawaoka Y, Baric RS, Damania B, Dittmer DP. PLoS Pathog. 2021 Jan 7;17(1):e1009033. doi: 10.1371/journal.ppat.1009033. eCollection 2021 Jan. PubMed 33411764.
Backbone
  Vector backbone: pVR21
  Backbone size w/o insert (bp): 11588
  Vector type: Mammalian Expression
Growth in bacteria
  Bacterial resistance: Ampicillin, 100 μg/mL
  Growth temperature: 37°C
  Growth strain: DH5alpha
  Copy number: High Copy
Gene/Insert
  Gene/Insert name: KSHV ORF 45
  Species: Kaposi's sarcoma-associated herpesvirus
  Insert size (bp): 1250
  Cloning method: Unknown
  Sequencing primers: 5′ VeeDest F
Terms and licenses: Academic/Nonprofit Terms; Industry Terms: Not Available to Industry
Depositor comments: Sequences and further information can be found at https://www.med.unc.edu/orfeome/downloads/pome
How to cite: pOME0015R was a gift from Dirk Dittmer (Addgene plasmid # 178385 ; http://n2t.net/addgene:178385 ; RRID:Addgene_178385)
