[The description below was written by a language model from this plasmid's Addgene catalogue record and pLannotate feature annotations shown in this document.]
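Description:
pOME0015R is a KSHV ORF45 expression construct built on the pVR21 backbone, which the feature table shows to be a Venezuelan equine encephalitis virus (VEE) replicon vector rather than a conventional promoter-driven mammalian plasmid. Most of the sequence is taken up by the VEE nonstructural polyprotein (nsP1–nsP4, Trinidad donkey strain match), which encodes the viral RNA-dependent RNA polymerase complex that copies the replicon RNA and produces subgenomic plus-strand transcripts. A T7 promoter fragment lies at the end of the circular map, immediately upstream of the replicon start. This arrangement is consistent with in vitro transcription of replicon RNA, although the record does not describe the delivery route. No subgenomic promoter or mammalian promoter is annotated, so the element directly driving the insert is not stated. By position, the insert sits just downstream of the nonstructural region, where alphavirus replicons normally place their transgene in lieu of the structural genes.

The payload is the ORF45 coding sequence of Kaposi's sarcoma-associated herpesvirus, flanked by attB1 and attB2 sites, indicating it was transferred by Gateway recombination from an ORFeome entry clone. ORF45 is annotated as blocking IRF7 phosphorylation and thereby suppressing type I interferon induction. No epitope tag or reporter is annotated. In bacteria the plasmid is maintained through a high-copy ColE1/pUC origin and selected with ampicillin via β-lactamase; the lac promoter, operator, lacI and lacZα fragments are cloning-vector remnants. The sequenced record is 11,225 nt, shorter than the sum of the catalogued backbone and insert sizes, probably because the Gateway cassette was replaced. The plasmid belongs to a viral ORF collection associated with a screen for modulators of p53 signalling.
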