Features (pLannotate 1.2.2; 14 found; start..end, strand, type, name):
     45..7523    +  CDS            POLN_EEVVT: Experimental evidence at protein level: Swiss-Prot protein existence level 1. [RNA-directed RNA polymerase nsP4]: RNA dependent RNA polymerase (By similarity). Replicates genomic and antigenomic RNA by recognizing replications specific signals. The early replication complex formed by the polyproteins P123/P123' and nsP4 synthesizes minus-strand RNAs (By similarity). The late replication complex composed of fully processed nsP1-nsP4 is responsible for the production of genomic and subgenomic plus-strand RNAs (By similarity). From Venezuelan equine encephalitis virus (strain Trinidad donkey) (VE
   7562..7586    +  protein_bind   attB1: mutant version of attB; recombination site for the Gateway® BP reaction BP Clonase™
   7625..8845    +  CDS            ORF45: ORF45_HHV8P - Experimental evidence at protein level: Swiss-Prot protein existence level 1. Prevents the establishment of cellular antiviral state by blocking virus-induced phosphorylation and activation of host interferon regulatory factor 7/IRF7, a transcription factor critical for the induction of interferons alpha and beta. Mechanistically, ORF45 competes with the associated IRF7 and inhibits its phosphorylation by IKBKE or TBK1 by acting as an alternative substrate. From Human herpesvirus 8 type P (isolate GK18) (HHV-8) (Kaposi's sarcoma-associated herpesvirus).
   8878..8902    -  protein_bind   attB2: mutant version of attB; recombination site for the Gateway® BP reaction BP Clonase™
   9138..9160    -  protein_bind   lac operator (fragment): The lac repressor binds to the lac operator to inhibit transcription in E. coli. This inhibition can be relieved by adding lactose or isopropyl-β-D-thiogalactopyranoside (IPTG). lac repressor encoded by lacI
   9164..9194    -  promoter       lac promoter: promoter for the E. coli lac operon
   9209..9230    -  protein_bind   CAP binding site: CAP binding activates transcription in the presence of cAMP. E. coli catabolite activator protein
   9243..9281    -  CDS            lacI (fragment): lac repressor; lacI; The lac repressor binds to the lac operator to inhibit transcription in E. coli. This inhibition can be relieved by adding lactose or isopropyl-β-D-thiogalactopyranoside (IPTG).
   9341..9445    +  promoter       AmpR promoter: bla
   9446..10306   +  CDS            AmpR: β-lactamase; bla; confers resistance to ampicillin, carbenicillin, and related antibiotics
  10477..11065   +  rep_origin     ori: high-copy-number ColE1/pMB1/pBR322/pUC origin of replication
  11080..11168   -  CDS            lacZα (fragment): LacZα fragment of β-galactosidase; lacZ fragment
  11171..11207   -  misc_feature   MCS (fragment): pUC18/19 multiple cloning site
  11208..11225   +  promoter       T7 promoter (fragment): promoter for bacteriophage T7 RNA polymerase
>Addgene plasmid #178385 | pOME0015R | addgene full sequence | sequence record 351324 | Addgene NGS Result
ATGGGCGGCGCATGAGAGAAGCCCAGACCAATTACCTACCCAAAATGGAGAAAGTTCACGTTGACATCGA
GGAAGACAGCCCATTCCTCAGAGCTTTGCAGCGGAGCTTCCCGCAGTTTGAGGTAGAAGCCAAGCAGGTC
ACTGATAATGACCATGCTAATGCCAGAGCGTTTTCGCATCTGGCTTCAAAACTGATCGAAACGGAGGTGG
ACCCATCCGACACGATCCTTGACATTGGAAGTGCGCCCGCCCGCAGAATGTATTCTAAGCACAAGTATCA
TTGTATCTGTCCGATGAGATGTGCGGAAGATCCGGACAGATTGTATAAGTATGCAACTAAGCTGAAGAAA
AACTGTAAGGAAATAACTGATAAGGAATTGGACAAGAAAATGAAGGAGCTCGCCGCCGTCATGAGCGACC
CTGACCTGGAAACTGAGACTATGTGCCTCCACGACGACGAGTCGTGTCGCTACGAAGGGCAAGTCGCTGT
TTACCAGGATGTATACGCGGTTGACGGACCGACAAGTCTCTATCACCAAGCCAATAAGGGAGTTAGAGTC
GCCTACTGGATAGGCTTTGACACCACCCCTTTTATGTTTAAGAACTTGGCTGGAGCATATCCATCATACT
CTACCAACTGGGCCGACGAAACCGTGTTAACGGCTCGTAACATAGGCCTATGCAGCTCTGACGTTATGGA
GCGGTCACGTAGAGGGATGTCCATTCTTAGAAAGAAGTATTTGAAACCATCCAACAATGTTCTATTCTCT
GTTGGCTCGACCATCTACCACGAGAAGAGGGACTTACTGAGGAGCTGGCACCTGCCGTCTGTATTTCACT
TACGTGGCAAGCAAAATTACACATGTCGGTGTGAGACTATAGTTAGTTGCGACGGGTACGTCGTTAAAAG
AATAGCTATCAGTCCAGGCCTGTATGGGAAGCCTTCAGGCTATGCTGCTACGATGCACCGCGAGGGATTC
TTGTGCTGCAAAGTGACAGACACATTGAACGGGGAGAGGGTCTCTTTTCCCGTGTGCACGTATGTGCCAG
CTACATTGTGTGACCAAATGACTGGCATACTGGCAACAGATGTCAGTGCGGACGACGCGCAAAAACTGCT
GGTTGGGCTCAACCAGCGTATAGTCGTCAACGGTCGCACCCAGAGAAACACCAATACCATGAAAAATTAC
CTTTTGCCCGTAGTGGCCCAGGCATTTGCTAGGTGGGCAAAGGAATATAAGGAAGATCAAGAAGATGAAA
GGCCACTAGGACTACGAGATAGACAGTTAGTCATGGGGTGTTGTTGGGCTTTTAGAAGGCACAAGATAAC
ATCTATTTATAAGCGCCCGGATACCCAAACCATCATCAAAGTGAACAGCGATTTCCACTCATTCGTGCTG
CCCAGGATAGGCAGTAACACATTGGAGATCGGGCTGAGAACAAGAATCAGGAAAATGTTAGAGGAGCACA
AGGAGCCGTCACCTCTCATTACCGCCGAGGACGTACAAGAAGCTAAGTGCGCAGCCGATGAGGCTAAGGA
GGTGCGTGAAGCCGAGGAGTTGCGCGCAGCTCTACCACCTTTGGCAGCTGATGTTGAGGAGCCCACTCTG
GAAGCCGATGTCGACTTGATGTTACAAGAGGCTGGGGCCGGCTCAGTGGAGACACCTCGTGGCTTGATAA
AGGTTACCAGCTACGCTGGCGAGGACAAGATCGGCTCTTACGCTGTGCTTTCTCCGCAGGCTGTACTCAA
GAGTGAAAAATTATCTTGCATCCACCCTCTCGCTGAACAAGTCATAGTGATAACACACTCTGGCCGAAAA
GGGCGTTATGCCGTGGAACCATACCATGGTAAAGTAGTGGTGCCAGAGGGACATGCAATACCCGTCCAGG
ACTTTCAAGCTCTGAGTGAAAGTGCCACCATTGTGTACAACGAACGTGAGTTCGTAAACAGGTACCTGCA
CCATATTGCCACACATGGAGGAGCGCTGAACACTGATGAAGAATATTACAAAACTGTCAAGCCCAGCGAG
CACGACGGCGAATACCTGTACGACATCGACAGGAAACAGTGCGTCAAGAAAGAACTAGTCACTGGGCTAG
GGCTCACAGGCGAGCTGGTGGATCCTCCCTTCCATGAATTCGCCTACGAGAGTCTGAGAACACGACCAGC
CGCTCCTTACCAAGTACCAACCATAGGGGTGTATGGCGTGCCAGGATCAGGCAAGTCTGGCATCATTAAA
AGCGCAGTCACCAAAAAAGATCTAGTGGTGAGCGCCAAGAAAGAAAACTGTGCAGAAATTATAAGGGACG
TCAAGAAAATGAAAGGGCTGGACGTCAATGCCAGAACTGTGGACTCAGTGCTCTTGAATGGATGCAAACA
CCCCGTAGAGACCCTGTATATTGACGAAGCTTTTGCTTGTCATGCAGGTACTCTCAGAGCGCTCATAGCC
ATTATAAGACCTAAAAAGGCAGTGCTCTGCGGGGATCCCAAACAGTGCGGTTTTTTTAACATGATGTGCC
TGAAAGTGCATTTTAACCACGAGATTTGCACACAAGTCTTCCACAAAAGCATCTCTCGCCGTTGCACTAA
ATCTGTGACTTCGGTCGTCTCAACCTTGTTTTACGACAAAAAAATGAGAACGACGAATCCGAAAGAGACT
AAGATTGTGATTGACACTACCGGCAGTACCAAACCTAAGCAGGACGATCTCATTCTCACTTGTTTCAGAG
GGTGGGTGAAGCAGTTGCAAATAGATTACAAAGGCAACGAAATAATGACGGCAGCTGCCTCTCAAGGGCT
GACCCGTAAAGGTGTGTATGCCGTTCGGTACAAGGTGAATGAAAATCCTCTGTACGCACCCACCTCAGAA
CATGTGAACGTCCTACTGACCCGCACGGAGGACCGCATCGTGTGGAAAACACTAGCCGGCGACCCATGGA
TAAAAACACTGACTGCCAAGTACCCTGGGAATTTCACTGCCACGATAGAGGAGTGGCAAGCAGAGCATGA
TGCCATCATGAGGCACATCTTGGAGAGACCGGACCCTACCGACGTCTTCCAGAATAAGGCAAACGTGTGT
TGGGCCAAGGCTTTAGTGCCGGTGCTGAAGACCGCTGGCATAGACATGACCACTGAACAATGGAACACTG
TGGATTATTTTGAAACGGACAAAGCTCACTCAGCAGAGATAGTATTGAACCAACTATGCGTGAGGTTCTT
TGGACTCGATCTGGACTCCGGTCTATTTTCTGCACCCACTGTTCCGTTATCCATTAGGAATAATCACTGG
GATAACTCCCCGTCGCCTAACATGTACGGGCTGAATAAAGAAGTGGTCCGTCAGCTCTCTCGCAGGTACC
CACAACTGCCTCGGGCAGTTGCCACTGGAAGAGTCTATGACATGAACACTGGTACACTGCGCAATTATGA
TCCGCGCATAAACCTAGTACCTGTAAACAGAAGACTGCCTCATGCTTTAGTCCTCCACCATAATGAACAC
CCACAGAGTGACTTTTCTTCATTCGTCAGCAAATTGAAGGGCAGAACTGTCCTGGTGGTCGGGGAAAAGT
TGTCCGTCCCAGGCAAAATGGTTGACTGGTTGTCAGACCGGCCTGAGGCTACCTTCAGAGCTCGGCTGGA
TTTAGGCATCCCAGGTGATGTGCCCAAATATGACATAATATTTGTTAATGTGAGGACCCCATATAAATAC
CATCACTATCAGCAGTGTGAAGACCATGCCATTAAGCTTAGCATGTTGACCAAGAAAGCTTGTCTGCATC
TGAATCCCGGCGGAACCTGTGTCAGCATAGGTTATGGTTACGCTGACAGGGCCAGCGAAAGCATCATTGG
TGCTATAGCGCGGCAGTTCAAGTTTTCCCGGGTATGCAAACCGAAATCCTCACTTGAAGAGACGGAAGTT
CTGTTTGTATTCATTGGGTACGATCGCAAGGCCCGTACGCACAATCCTTACAAGCTTTCATCAACCTTGA
CCAACATTTATACAGGTTCCAGACTCCACGAAGCCGGATGTGCACCCTCATATCATGTGGTGCGAGGGGA
TATTGCCACGGCCACCGAAGGAGTGATTATAAATGCTGCTAACAGCAAAGGACAACCTGGCGGAGGGGTG
TGCGGAGCGCTGTATAAGAAGTTCCCGGAAAGCTTCGATTTACAGCCGATCGAAGTAGGAAAAGCGCGAC
TGGTCAAAGGTGCAGCTAAACATATCATTCATGCCGTAGGACCAAACTTCAACAAAGTTTCGGAGGTTGA
AGGTGACAAACAGTTGGCAGAGGCTTATGAGTCCATCGCTAAGATTGTCAACGATAACAATTACAAGTCA
GTAGCGATTCCACTGTTGTCCACCGGCATCTTTTCCGGGAACAAAGATCGACTAACCCAATCATTGAACC
ATTTGCTGACAGCTTTAGACACCACTGATGCAGATGTAGCCATATACTGCAGGGACAAGAAATGGGAAAT
GACTCTCAAGGAAGCAGTGGCTAGGAGAGAAGCAGTGGAGGAGATATGCATATCCGACGACTCTTCAGTG
ACAGAACCTGATGCAGAGCTGGTGAGGGTGCATCCGAAGAGTTCTTTGGCTGGAAGGAAGGGCTACAGCA
CAAGCGATGGCAAAACTTTCTCATATTTGGAAGGGACCAAGTTTCACCAGGCGGCCAAGGATATAGCAGA
AATTAATGCCATGTGGCCCGTTGCAACGGAGGCCAATGAGCAGGTATGCATGTATATCCTCGGAGAAAGC
ATGAGCAGTATTAGGTCGAAATGCCCCGTCGAAGAGTCGGAAGCCTCCACACCACCTAGCACGCTGCCTT
GCTTGTGCATCCATGCCATGACTCCAGAAAGAGTACAGCGCCTAAAAGCCTCACGTCCAGAACAAATTAC
TGTGTGCTCATCCTTTCCATTGCCGAAGTATAGAATCACTGGTGTGCAGAAGATCCAATGCTCCCAGCCT
ATATTGTTCTCACCGAAAGTGCCTGCGTATATTCATCCAAGGAAGTATCTCGTGGAAACACCACCGGTAG
ACGAGACTCCGGAGCCATCGGCAGAGAACCAATCCACAGAGGGGACACCTGAACAACCACCACTTATAAC
CGAGGATGAGACCAGGACTAGAACGCCTGAGCCGATCATCATCGAAGAGGAAGAAGAGGATAGCATAAGT
TTGCTGTCAGATGGCCCGACCCACCAGGTGCTGCAAGTCGAGGCAGACATTCACGGGCCGCCCTCTGTAT
CTAGCTCATCCTGGTCCATTCCTCATGCATCCGACTTTGATGTGGACAGTTTATCCATACTTGACACCCT
GGAGGGAGCTAGCGTGACCAGCGGGGCAACGTCAGCCGAGACTAACTCTTACTTCGCAAAGAGTATGGAG
TTTCTGGCGCGACCGGTGCCTGCGCCTCGAACAGTATTCAGGAACCCTCCACATCCCGCTCCGCGCACAA
GAACACCGTCACTTGCACCCAGCAGGGCCTGCTCGAGAACCAGCCTAGTTTCCACCCCGCCAGGCGTGAA
TAGGGTGATCACTAGAGAGGAGCTCGAGGCGCTTACCCCGTCACGCACTCCTAGCAGGTCGGTCTCGAGA
ACCAGCCTGGTCTCCAACCCGCCAGGCGTAAATAGGGTGATTACAAGAGAGGAGTTTGAGGCGTTCGTAG
CACAACAACAATGACGGTTTGATGCGGGTGCATACATCTTTTCCTCCGACACCGGTCAAGGGCATTTACA
ACAAAAATCAGTAAGGCAAACGGTGCTATCCGAAGTGGTGTTGGAGAGGACCGAATTGGAGATTTCGTAT
GCCCCGCGCCTCGACCAAGAAAAAGAAGAATTACTACGCAAGAAATTACAGTTAAATCCCACACCTGCTA
ACAGAAGCAGATACCAGTCCAGGAAGGTGGAGAACATGAAAGCCATAACAGCTAGACGTATTCTGCAAGG
CCTAGGGCATTATTTGAAGGCAGAAGGAAAAGTGGAGTGCTACCGAACCCTGCATCCTGTTCCTTTGTAT
TCATCTAGTGTGAACCGTGCCTTCTCAAGCCCCAAGGTCGCAGTGGAAGCCTGTAACGCCATGTTGAAAG
AGAACTTTCCGACTGTGGCTTCTTACTGTATTATTCCAGAGTACGATGCCTATTTGGACATGGTTGACGG
AGCTTCATGCTGCTTAGACACTGCCAGTTTTTGCCCTGCAAAGCTGCGCAGCTTTCCAAAGAAACACTCC
TATTTGGAACCCACAATACGATCGGCAGTGCCTTCAGCGATCCAGAACACGCTCCAGAACGTCCTGGCAG
CTGCCACAAAAAGAAATTGCAATGTCACGCAAATGAGAGAATTGCCCGTATTGGATTCGGCGGCCTTTAA
TGTGGAATGCTTCAAGAAATATGCGTGTAATAATGAATATTGGGAAACGTTTAAAGAAAACCCCATCAGG
CTTACTGAAGAAAACGTGGTAAATTACATTACCAAATTAAAAGGACCAAAAGCTGCTGCTCTTTTTGCGA
AGACACATAATTTGAATATGTTGCAGGACATACCAATGGACAGGTTTGTAATGGACTTAAAGAGAGACGT
GAAAGTGACTCCAGGAACAAAACATACTGAAGAACGGCCCAAGGTACAGGTGATCCAGGCTGCCGATCCG
CTAGCAACAGCGTATCTGTGCGGAATCCACCGAGAGCTGGTTAGGAGATTAAATGCGGTCCTGCTTCCGA
ACATTCATACACTGTTTGATATGTCGGCTGAAGACTTTGACGCTATTATAGCCGAGCACTTCCAGCCTGG
GGATTGTGTTCTGGAAACTGACATCGCGTCGTTTGATAAAAGTGAGGACGACGCCATGGCTCTGACCGCG
TTAATGATTCTGGAAGACTTAGGTGTGGACGCAGAGCTGTTGACGCTGATTGAGGCGGCTTTCGGCGAAA
TTTCATCAATACATTTGCCCACTAAAACTAAATTTAAATTCGGAGCCATGATGAAATCTGGAATGTTCCT
CACACTGTTTGTGAACACAGTCATTAACATTGTAATCGCAAGCAGAGTGTTGAGAGAACGGCTAACCGGA
TCACCATGTGCAGCATTCATTGGAGATGACAATATCGTGAAAGGAGTCAAATCGGACAAATTAATGGCAG
ACAGGTGCGCCACCTGGTTGAATATGGAAGTCAAGATTATAGATGCTGTGGTGGGCGAGAAAGCGCCCTA
TTTCTGTGGAGGGTTTATTTTGTGTGACTCCGTGACCGGCACAGCGTGCCGTGTGGCAGACCCCCTAAAA
AGGCTGTTTAAGCTTGGCAAACCTCTGGCAGCAGACGATGAACATGATGATGACAGGAGAAGGGCATTGC
ATGAAGAGTCAACACGCTGGAACCGAGTGGGTATTCTTTCAGAGCTGTGCAAGGCAGTAGAATCAAGGTA
TGAAACCGTAGGAACTTCCATCATAGTTATGGCCATGACTACTCTAGCTAGCAGTGTTAAATCATTCAGC
TACCTGAGAGGGGCCCCTATAACTCTCTACGGCTAACCTGAATGGACTACGACATAGTCTAGTCCGCCAA
GACAAGTTTGTACAAAAAAGCAGGCTCTTTAAAGGAACCAATTCAGTCGACTGGATCCGCCACCATGGCG
ATGTTTGTGAGGACCTCGTCTAGCACACACGATGAAGAGAGAATGCTTCCAATTGAAGGAGCGCCTCGCA
GACGACCCCCCGTGAAGTTCATATTCCCACCTCCACCTCTTTCATCACTTCCAGGATTTGGCAGGCCGCG
CGGCTATGCTGGACCCACGGTGATAGATATGTCTGCCCCAGACGACGTCTTCGCCGAGGACACGCCATCG
CCGCCAGCAACCCCTCTGGATCTACAGATATCCCCGGATCAGTCGAGCGGCGAATCTGAATATGACGAGG
ATGAGGAAGATGAAGATGAAGAAGAAAATGACGATGTTCAGGAGGAAGACGAGCCAGAGGGGTACCCTGC
AGACTTTTTTCAACCTTTATCTCACTTGCGCCCGAGGCCTCTGGCCAGACGGGCCCATACGCCCAAACCG
GTAGCAGTGGTAGCGGGCCGCGTGCGCAGTTCAACGGACACGGCGGAGTCCGAGGCGTCCATGGGATGGG
TTAGTCAGGATGACGGATTTTCCCCTGCTGGGCTCTCACCTTCAGACGACGAGGGGGTTGCTATCCTGGA
ACCGATGGCGGCATACACTGGGACCGGGGCATACGGACTTTCACCTGCTTCCAGAAATAGTGTACCTGGA
ACACAAAGTTCACCATACAGCGACCCTGATGAAGGGCCCTCGTGGCGCCCCCTGCGCGCCGCACCCACCG
CGATCGTCGACCTGACATCGGACTCTGATAGCGATGACAGTTCCAACTCTCCGGACGTGAACAATGAGGC
CGCGTTTACCGACGCGCGCCATTTTTCCCACCAGCCACCCTCGTCCGAGGAGGACGGAGAAGACCAAGGG
GAAGTATTGAGTCAGAGAATCGGGCTCATGGACGTGGGCCAGAAGCGCAAAAGGCAGTCTACCGCCTCCT
CTGGTAGCGAGGATGTGGTGCGCTGCCAGAGACAACCAAACTTAAGCCGCAAAGCAGTGGCGTCCGTGAT
AATTATATCCTCGGGGAGTGACACAGACGAGGAGCCCTCGTCCGCCGTGAGCGTGATCGTGTCTCCGTCG
AGCACAAAGGGTCACCTCCCAACCCAATCTCCCAGTACTTCCGCCCACTCGATTTCATCAGGAAGCACAA
CTACCGCGGGGTCCAGGTGCAGCGACCCAACCCGCATCCTGGCCTCCACGCCACCCCTGTGTGGAAACGG
TGCATATAACTGGCCGTGGCTGGACTGACTCGAGGCGGCCGCACTCGAGATATCTAGACCCAGCTTTCTT
GTACAAAGTGGTTTAATTAAGTAACGATACAGCAGCAATTGGCAAGCTGCTTACATAGAACTCGCGGCGA
TTGGCATGCCGCTTTAAAATTTTTATTTTATTTTTCTTTTCTTTTCCGAATCGGATTTTGTTTTTAATAT
TTCAAAAAAAAAAAAAAAAAAAAAAAAAAAAAAAAAAAAAAAAAAAAAGGAAGAGCGCGGCCGCCGAGCT
CGAATTCGTAATCATGTCATAGCTGTTTCCTGTGTGAAATTGTTATCCGCTCACAATTCCACACAACATA
CGAGCCGGAAGCATAAAGTGTAAAGCCTGGGGTGCCTAATGAGTGAGCTAACTCACATTAATTGCGTTGC
GCTCACTGCCCGCTTTCCAGTCGGGAAACCTGTCGTGCCAGTCGAGGGGAATTAATTCTTGAAGACGAAA
GGGCCAGGTGGCACTTTTCGGGGAAATGTGCGCGGAACCCCTATTTGTTTATTTTTCTAAATACATTCAA
ATATGTATCCGCTCATGAGACAATAACCCTGATAAATGCTTCAATAATATTGAAAAAGGAAGAGTATGAG
TATTCAACATTTCCGTGTCGCCCTTATTCCCTTTTTTGCGGCATTTTGCCTTCCTGTTTTTGCTCACCCA
GAAACGCTGGTGAAAGTAAAAGATGCTGAAGATCAGTTGGGTGCACGAGTGGGTTACATCGAACTGGATC
TCAACAGCGGTAAGATCCTTGAGAGTTTTCGCCCCGAAGAACGTTTTCCAATGATGAGCACTTTTAAAGT
TCTGCTATGTGGCGCGGTATTATCCCGTGTTGACGCCGGGCAAGAGCAACTCGGTCGCCGCATACACTAT
TCTCAGAATGACTTGGTTGAGTACTCACCAGTCACAGAAAAGCATCTTACGGATGGCATGACAGTAAGAG
AATTATGCAGTGCTGCCATAACCATGAGTGATAACACTGCGGCCAACTTACTTCTGACAACGATCGGAGG
ACCGAAGGAGCTAACCGCTTTTTTGCACAACATGGGGGATCATGTAACTCGCCTTGATCGTTGGGAACCG
GAGCTGAATGAAGCCATACCAAACGACGAGCGTGACACCACGATGCCTGTAGCAATGGCAACAACGTTGC
GCAAACTATTAACTGGCGAACTACTTACTCTAGCTTCCCGGCAACAATTAATAGACTGGATGGAGGCGGA
TAAAGTTGCAGGACCACTTCTGCGCTCGGCCCTTCCGGCTGGCTGGTTTATTGCTGATAAATCTGGAGCC
GGTGAGCGTGGGTCTCGCGGTATCATTGCAGCACTGGGGCCAGATGGTAAGCCCTCCCGTATCGTAGTTA
TCTACACGACGGGGAGTCAGGCAACTATGGATGAACGAAATAGACAGATCGCTGAGATAGGTGCCTCACT
GATTAAGCATTGGTAACTGTCAGACCAAGTTTACTCATATATACTTTAGATTGATTTAAAACTTCATTTT
TAATTTAAAAGGATCTAGGTGAAGATCCTTTTTGATAATCTCATGACCAAAATCCCTTAACGTGAGTTTT
CGTTCCACTGAGCGTCAGACCCCGTAGAAAAGATCAAAGGATCTTCTTGAGATCCTTTTTTTCTGCGCGT
AATCTGCTGCTTGCAAACAAAAAAACCACCGCTACCAGCGGTGGTTTGTTTGCCGGATCAAGAGCTACCA
ACTCTTTTTCCGAAGGTAACTGGCTTCAGCAGAGCGCAGATACCAAATACTGTCCTTCTAGTGTAGCCGT
AGTTAGGCCACCACTTCAAGAACTCTGTAGCACCGCCTACATACCTCGCTCTGCTAATCCTGTTACCAGT
GGCTGCTGCCAGTGGCGATAAGTCGTGTCTTACCGGGTTGGACTCAAGACGATAGTTACCGGATAAGGCG
CAGCGGTCGGGCTGAACGGGGGGTTCGTGCACACAGCCCAGCTTGGAGCGAACGACCTACACCAAACTGA
GATACCTACAGCGTGAGCTATGAGAAAGCGCCACGCTTCCCGAAGGGAGAAAGGCGGACAGGTATCCGGT
AAGCGGCAGGGTCGGAACAGGAGAGCGCACGAGGGAGCTTCCAGGGGGAAACGCCTGGTATCTTTATAGT
CCTGTCGGGTTTCGCCACCTCTGACTTGAGCGTCGATTTTTGTGATGCTCGTCAGGGGGGCGGAGCCTAT
GGAAAAACGCCAGCAACGCGCTGGCGAAAGGGGGATGTGCTGCAAGGCGATTAAGTTGGGTAACGCCAGG
GTTTTCCCAGTCACGACGTTGTAAAACGACGGCCAGTGCCAAGCTTGCATGCCTGCAGGTCGACTCTAGA
GGATCCCTAATACGACTCACTATAG
