>Addgene plasmid #178385 | pOME0015R | depositor partial sequence | sequence record 346431 | Insert
GGATCCGCCACCATGGCGATGTTTGTGAGGACCTCGTCTAGCACACACGATGAAGAGAGAATGCTTCCAA
TTGAAGGAGCGCCTCGCAGACGACCCCCCGTGAAGTTCATATTCCCACCTCCACCTCTTTCATCACTTCC
AGGATTTGGCAGGCCGCGCGGCTATGCTGGACCCACGGTGATAGATATGTCTGCCCCAGACGACGTCTTC
GCCGAGGACACGCCATCGCCGCCAGCAACCCCTCTGGATCTACAGATATCCCCGGATCAGTCGAGCGGCG
AATCTGAATATGACGAGGATGAGGAAGATGAAGATGAAGAAGAAAATGACGATGTTCAGGAGGAAGACGA
GCCAGAGGGGTACCCTGCAGACTTTTTTCAACCTTTATCTCACTTGCGCCCGAGGCCTCTGGCCAGACGG
GCCCATACGCCCAAACCGGTAGCAGTGGTAGCGGGCCGCGTGCGCAGTTCAACGGACACGGCGGAGTCCG
AGGCGTCCATGGGATGGGTTAGTCAGGATGACGGATTTTCCCCTGCTGGGCTCTCACCTTCAGACGACGA
GGGGGTTGCTATCCTGGAACCGATGGCGGCATACACTGGGACCGGGGCATACGGACTTTCACCTGCTTCC
AGAAATAGTGTACCTGGAACACAAAGTTCACCATACAGCGACCCTGATGAAGGGCCCTCGTGGCGCCCCC
TGCGCGCCGCACCCACCGCGATCGTCGACCTGACATCGGACTCTGATAGCGATGACAGTTCCAACTCTCC
GGACGTGAACAATGAGGCCGCGTTTACCGACGCGCGCCATTTTTCCCACCAGCCACCCTCGTCCGAGGAG
GACGGAGAAGACCAAGGGGAAGTATTGAGTCAGAGAATCGGGCTCATGGACGTGGGCCAGAAGCGCAAAA
GGCAGTCTACCGCCTCCTCTGGTAGCGAGGATGTGGTGCGCTGCCAGAGACAACCAAACTTAAGCCGCAA
AGCAGTGGCGTCCGTGATAATTATATCCTCGGGGAGTGACACAGACGAGGAGCCCTCGTCCGCCGTGAGC
GTGATCGTGTCTCCGTCGAGCACAAAGGGTCACCTCCCAACCCAATCTCCCAGTACTTCCGCCCACTCGA
TTTCATCAGGAAGCACAACTACCGCGGGGTCCAGGTGCAGCGACCCAACCCGCATCCTGGCCTCCACGCC
ACCCCTGTGTGGAAACGGTGCATATAACTGGCCGTGGCTGGACTGACTCGAGGCGGCCGC
