>Addgene plasmid #178385 | pOME0015R | depositor partial sequence | sequence record 346432 | Backbone
ATGGGCGGCGCATGAGAGAAGCCCAGACCAATTACCTACCCAAAATGGAGAAAGTTCACGTTGACATCGA
GGAAGACAGCCCATTCCTCAGAGCTTTGCAGCGGAGCTTCCCGCAGTTTGAGGTAGAAGCCAAGCAGGTC
ACTGATAATGACCATGCTAATGCCAGAGCGTTTTCGCATCTGGCTTCAAAACTGATCGAAACGGAGGTGG
ACCCATCCGACACGATCCTTGACATTGGAAGTGCGCCCGCCCGCAGAATGTATTCTAAGCACAAGTATCA
TTGTATCTGTCCGATGAGATGTGCGGAAGATCCGGACAGATTGTATAAGTATGCAACTAAGCTGAAGAAA
AACTGTAAGGAAATAACTGATAAGGAATTGGACAAGAAAATGAAGGAGCTCGCCGCCGTCATGAGCGACC
CTGACCTGGAAACTGAGACTATGTGCCTCCACGACGACGAGTCGTGTCGCTACGAAGGGCAAGTCGCTGT
TTACCAGGATGTATACGCGGTTGACGGACCGACAAGTCTCTATCACCAAGCCAATAAGGGAGTTAGAGTC
GCCTACTGGATAGGCTTTGACACCACCCCTTTTATGTTTAAGAACTTGGCTGGAGCATATCCATCATACT
CTACCAACTGGGCCGACGAAACCGTGTTAACGGCTCGTAACATAGGCCTATGCAGCTCTGACGTTATGGA
GCGGTCACGTAGAGGGATGTCCATTCTTAGAAAGAAGTATTTGAAACCATCCAACAATGTTCTATTCTCT
GTTGGCTCGACCATCTACCACGAGAAGAGGGACTTACTGAGGAGCTGGCACCTGCCGTCTGTATTTCACT
TACGTGGCAAGCAAAATTACACATGTCGGTGTGAGACTATAGTTAGTTGCGACGGGTACGTCGTTAAAAG
AATAGCTATCAGTCCAGGCCTGTATGGGAAGCCTTCAGGCTATGCTGCTACGATGCACCGCGAGGGATTC
TTGTGCTGCAAAGTGACAGACACATTGAACGGGGAGAGGGTCTCTTTTCCCGTGTGCACGTATGTGCCAG
CTACATTGTGTGACCAAATGACTGGCATACTGGCAACAGATGTCAGTGCGGACGACGCGCAAAAACTGCT
GGTTGGGCTCAACCAGCGTATAGTCGTCAACGGTCGCACCCAGAGAAACACCAATACCATGAAAAATTAC
CTTTTGCCCGTAGTGGCCCAGGCATTTGCTAGGTGGGCAAAGGAATATAAGGAAGATCAAGAAGATGAAA
GGCCACTAGGACTACGAGATAGACAGTTAGTCATGGGGTGTTGTTGGGCTTTTAGAAGGCACAAGATAAC
ATCTATTTATAAGCGCCCGGATACCCAAACCATCATCAAAGTGAACAGCGATTTCCACTCATTCGTGCTG
CCCAGGATAGGCAGTAACACATTGGAGATCGGGCTGAGAACAAGAATCAGGAAAATGTTAGAGGAGCACA
AGGAGCCGTCACCTCTCATTACCGCCGAGGACGTACAAGAAGCTAAGTGCGCAGCCGATGAGGCTAAGGA
GGTGCGTGAAGCCGAGGAGTTGCGCGCAGCTCTACCACCTTTGGCAGCTGATGTTGAGGAGCCCACTCTG
GAAGCCGATGTCGACTTGATGTTACAAGAGGCTGGGGCCGGCTCAGTGGAGACACCTCGTGGCTTGATAA
AGGTTACCAGCTACGCTGGCGAGGACAAGATCGGCTCTTACGCTGTGCTTTCTCCGCAGGCTGTACTCAA
GAGTGAAAAATTATCTTGCATCCACCCTCTCGCTGAACAAGTCATAGTGATAACACACTCTGGCCGAAAA
GGGCGTTATGCCGTGGAACCATACCATGGTAAAGTAGTGGTGCCAGAGGGACATGCAATACCCGTCCAGG
ACTTTCAAGCTCTGAGTGAAAGTGCCACCATTGTGTACAACGAACGTGAGTTCGTAAACAGGTACCTGCA
CCATATTGCCACACATGGAGGAGCGCTGAACACTGATGAAGAATATTACAAAACTGTCAAGCCCAGCGAG
CACGACGGCGAATACCTGTACGACATCGACAGGAAACAGTGCGTCAAGAAAGAACTAGTCACTGGGCTAG
GGCTCACAGGCGAGCTGGTGGATCCTCCCTTCCATGAATTCGCCTACGAGAGTCTGAGAACACGACCAGC
CGCTCCTTACCAAGTACCAACCATAGGGGTGTATGGCGTGCCAGGATCAGGCAAGTCTGGCATCATTAAA
AGCGCAGTCACCAAAAAAGATCTAGTGGTGAGCGCCAAGAAAGAAAACTGTGCAGAAATTATAAGGGACG
TCAAGAAAATGAAAGGGCTGGACGTCAATGCCAGAACTGTGGACTCAGTGCTCTTGAATGGATGCAAACA
CCCCGTAGAGACCCTGTATATTGACGAAGCTTTTGCTTGTCATGCAGGTACTCTCAGAGCGCTCATAGCC
ATTATAAGACCTAAAAAGGCAGTGCTCTGCGGGGATCCCAAACAGTGCGGTTTTTTTAACATGATGTGCC
TGAAAGTGCATTTTAACCACGAGATTTGCACACAAGTCTTCCACAAAAGCATCTCTCGCCGTTGCACTAA
ATCTGTGACTTCGGTCGTCTCAACCTTGTTTTACGACAAAAAAATGAGAACGACGAATCCGAAAGAGACT
AAGATTGTGATTGACACTACCGGCAGTACCAAACCTAAGCAGGACGATCTCATTCTCACTTGTTTCAGAG
GGTGGGTGAAGCAGTTGCAAATAGATTACAAAGGCAACGAAATAATGACGGCAGCTGCCTCTCAAGGGCT
GACCCGTAAAGGTGTGTATGCCGTTCGGTACAAGGTGAATGAAAATCCTCTGTACGCACCCACCTCAGAA
CATGTGAACGTCCTACTGACCCGCACGGAGGACCGCATCGTGTGGAAAACACTAGCCGGCGACCCATGGA
TAAAAACACTGACTGCCAAGTACCCTGGGAATTTCACTGCCACGATAGAGGAGTGGCAAGCAGAGCATGA
TGCCATCATGAGGCACATCTTGGAGAGACCGGACCCTACCGACGTCTTCCAGAATAAGGCAAACGTGTGT
TGGGCCAAGGCTTTAGTGCCGGTGCTGAAGACCGCTGGCATAGACATGACCACTGAACAATGGAACACTG
TGGATTATTTTGAAACGGACAAAGCTCACTCAGCAGAGATAGTATTGAACCAACTATGCGTGAGGTTCTT
TGGACTCGATCTGGACTCCGGTCTATTTTCTGCACCCACTGTTCCGTTATCCATTAGGAATAATCACTGG
GATAACTCCCCGTCGCCTAACATGTACGGGCTGAATAAAGAAGTGGTCCGTCAGCTCTCTCGCAGGTACC
CACAACTGCCTCGGGCAGTTGCCACTGGAAGAGTCTATGACATGAACACTGGTACACTGCGCAATTATGA
TCCGCGCATAAACCTAGTACCTGTAAACAGAAGACTGCCTCATGCTTTAGTCCTCCACCATAATGAACAC
CCACAGAGTGACTTTTCTTCATTCGTCAGCAAATTGAAGGGCAGAACTGTCCTGGTGGTCGGGGAAAAGT
TGTCCGTCCCAGGCAAAATGGTTGACTGGTTGTCAGACCGGCCTGAGGCTACCTTCAGAGCTCGGCTGGA
TTTAGGCATCCCAGGTGATGTGCCCAAATATGACATAATATTTGTTAATGTGAGGACCCCATATAAATAC
CATCACTATCAGCAGTGTGAAGACCATGCCATTAAGCTTAGCATGTTGACCAAGAAAGCTTGTCTGCATC
TGAATCCCGGCGGAACCTGTGTCAGCATAGGTTATGGTTACGCTGACAGGGCCAGCGAAAGCATCATTGG
TGCTATAGCGCGGCAGTTCAAGTTTTCCCGGGTATGCAAACCGAAATCCTCACTTGAAGAGACGGAAGTT
CTGTTTGTATTCATTGGGTACGATCGCAAGGCCCGTACGCACAATCCTTACAAGCTTTCATCAACCTTGA
CCAACATTTATACAGGTTCCAGACTCCACGAAGCCGGATGTGCACCCTCATATCATGTGGTGCGAGGGGA
TATTGCCACGGCCACCGAAGGAGTGATTATAAATGCTGCTAACAGCAAAGGACAACCTGGCGGAGGGGTG
TGCGGAGCGCTGTATAAGAAGTTCCCGGAAAGCTTCGATTTACAGCCGATCGAAGTAGGAAAAGCGCGAC
TGGTCAAAGGTGCAGCTAAACATATCATTCATGCCGTAGGACCAAACTTCAACAAAGTTTCGGAGGTTGA
AGGTGACAAACAGTTGGCAGAGGCTTATGAGTCCATCGCTAAGATTGTCAACGATAACAATTACAAGTCA
GTAGCGATTCCACTGTTGTCCACCGGCATCTTTTCCGGGAACAAAGATCGACTAACCCAATCATTGAACC
ATTTGCTGACAGCTTTAGACACCACTGATGCAGATGTAGCCATATACTGCAGGGACAAGAAATGGGAAAT
GACTCTCAAGGAAGCAGTGGCTAGGAGAGAAGCAGTGGAGGAGATATGCATATCCGACGACTCTTCAGTG
ACAGAACCTGATGCAGAGCTGGTGAGGGTGCATCCGAAGAGTTCTTTGGCTGGAAGGAAGGGCTACAGCA
CAAGCGATGGCAAAACTTTCTCATATTTGGAAGGGACCAAGTTTCACCAGGCGGCCAAGGATATAGCAGA
AATTAATGCCATGTGGCCCGTTGCAACGGAGGCCAATGAGCAGGTATGCATGTATATCCTCGGAGAAAGC
ATGAGCAGTATTAGGTCGAAATGCCCCGTCGAAGAGTCGGAAGCCTCCACACCACCTAGCACGCTGCCTT
GCTTGTGCATCCATGCCATGACTCCAGAAAGAGTACAGCGCCTAAAAGCCTCACGTCCAGAACAAATTAC
TGTGTGCTCATCCTTTCCATTGCCGAAGTATAGAATCACTGGTGTGCAGAAGATCCAATGCTCCCAGCCT
ATATTGTTCTCACCGAAAGTGCCTGCGTATATTCATCCAAGGAAGTATCTCGTGGAAACACCACCGGTAG
ACGAGACTCCGGAGCCATCGGCAGAGAACCAATCCACAGAGGGGACACCTGAACAACCACCACTTATAAC
CGAGGATGAGACCAGGACTAGAACGCCTGAGCCGATCATCATCGAAGAGGAAGAAGAGGATAGCATAAGT
TTGCTGTCAGATGGCCCGACCCACCAGGTGCTGCAAGTCGAGGCAGACATTCACGGGCCGCCCTCTGTAT
CTAGCTCATCCTGGTCCATTCCTCATGCATCCGACTTTGATGTGGACAGTTTATCCATACTTGACACCCT
GGAGGGAGCTAGCGTGACCAGCGGGGCAACGTCAGCCGAGACTAACTCTTACTTCGCAAAGAGTATGGAG
TTTCTGGCGCGACCGGTGCCTGCGCCTCGAACAGTATTCAGGAACCCTCCACATCCCGCTCCGCGCACAA
GAACACCGTCACTTGCACCCAGCAGGGCCTGCTCGAGAACCAGCCTAGTTTCCACCCCGCCAGGCGTGAA
TAGGGTGATCACTAGAGAGGAGCTCGAGGCGCTTACCCCGTCACGCACTCCTAGCAGGTCGGTCTCGAGA
ACCAGCCTGGTCTCCAACCCGCCAGGCGTAAATAGGGTGATTACAAGAGAGGAGTTTGAGGCGTTCGTAG
CACAACAACAATGACGGTTTGATGCGGGTGCATACATCTTTTCCTCCGACACCGGTCAAGGGCATTTACA
ACAAAAATCAGTAAGGCAAACGGTGCTATCCGAAGTGGTGTTGGAGAGGACCGAATTGGAGATTTCGTAT
GCCCCGCGCCTCGACCAAGAAAAAGAAGAATTACTACGCAAGAAATTACAGTTAAATCCCACACCTGCTA
ACAGAAGCAGATACCAGTCCAGGAAGGTGGAGAACATGAAAGCCATAACAGCTAGACGTATTCTGCAAGG
CCTAGGGCATTATTTGAAGGCAGAAGGAAAAGTGGAGTGCTACCGAACCCTGCATCCTGTTCCTTTGTAT
TCATCTAGTGTGAACCGTGCCTTCTCAAGCCCCAAGGTCGCAGTGGAAGCCTGTAACGCCATGTTGAAAG
AGAACTTTCCGACTGTGGCTTCTTACTGTATTATTCCAGAGTACGATGCCTATTTGGACATGGTTGACGG
AGCTTCATGCTGCTTAGACACTGCCAGTTTTTGCCCTGCAAAGCTGCGCAGCTTTCCAAAGAAACACTCC
TATTTGGAACCCACAATACGATCGGCAGTGCCTTCAGCGATCCAGAACACGCTCCAGAACGTCCTGGCAG
CTGCCACAAAAAGAAATTGCAATGTCACGCAAATGAGAGAATTGCCCGTATTGGATTCGGCGGCCTTTAA
TGTGGAATGCTTCAAGAAATATGCGTGTAATAATGAATATTGGGAAACGTTTAAAGAAAACCCCATCAGG
CTTACTGAAGAAAACGTGGTAAATTACATTACCAAATTAAAAGGACCAAAAGCTGCTGCTCTTTTTGCGA
AGACACATAATTTGAATATGTTGCAGGACATACCAATGGACAGGTTTGTAATGGACTTAAAGAGAGACGT
GAAAGTGACTCCAGGAACAAAACATACTGAAGAACGGCCCAAGGTACAGGTGATCCAGGCTGCCGATCCG
CTAGCAACAGCGTATCTGTGCGGAATCCACCGAGAGCTGGTTAGGAGATTAAATGCGGTCCTGCTTCCGA
ACATTCATACACTGTTTGATATGTCGGCTGAAGACTTTGACGCTATTATAGCCGAGCACTTCCAGCCTGG
GGATTGTGTTCTGGAAACTGACATCGCGTCGTTTGATAAAAGTGAGGACGACGCCATGGCTCTGACCGCG
TTAATGATTCTGGAAGACTTAGGTGTGGACGCAGAGCTGTTGACGCTGATTGAGGCGGCTTTCGGCGAAA
TTTCATCAATACATTTGCCCACTAAAACTAAATTTAAATTCGGAGCCATGATGAAATCTGGAATGTTCCT
CACACTGTTTGTGAACACAGTCATTAACATTGTAATCGCAAGCAGAGTGTTGAGAGAACGGCTAACCGGA
TCACCATGTGCAGCATTCATTGGAGATGACAATATCGTGAAAGGAGTCAAATCGGACAAATTAATGGCAG
ACAGGTGCGCCACCTGGTTGAATATGGAAGTCAAGATTATAGATGCTGTGGTGGGCGAGAAAGCGCCCTA
TTTCTGTGGAGGGTTTATTTTGTGTGACTCCGTGACCGGCACAGCGTGCCGTGTGGCAGACCCCCTAAAA
AGGCTGTTTAAGCTTGGCAAACCTCTGGCAGCAGACGATGAACATGATGATGACAGGAGAAGGGCATTGC
ATGAAGAGTCAACACGCTGGAACCGAGTGGGTATTCTTTCAGAGCTGTGCAAGGCAGTAGAATCAAGGTA
TGAAACCGTAGGAACTTCCATCATAGTTATGGCCATGACTACTCTAGCTAGCAGTGTTAAATCATTCAGC
TACCTGAGAGGGGCCCCTATAACTCTCTACGGCTAACCTGAATGGACTACGACATAGTCTAGTCCGCCAA
GACAAGTTTGTACAAAAAAGCTGAACGAGAAACGTAAAATGATATAAATATCAATATATTAAATTAGATT
TTGCATAAAAAACAGACTACATAATACTGTAAAACACAACATATCCAGTCACTATGGCGGCCGCATTAGG
CACCCCAGGCTTTACACTTTATGCTTCCGGCTCGTATAATGTGTGGATTTTGAGTTAGGATCCGTCGAGA
TTTTCAGGAGCTAAGGAAGCTAAAATGGAGAAAAAAATCACTGGATATACCACCGTTGATATATCCCAAT
GGCATCGTAAAGAACATTTTGAGGCATTTCAGTCAGTTGCTCAATGTACCTATAACCAGACCGTTCAGCT
GGATATTACGGCCTTTTTAAAGACCGTAAAGAAAAATAAGCACAAGTTTTATCCGGCCTTTATTCACATT
CTTGCCCGCCTGATGAATGCTCATCCGGAATTCCGTATGGCAATGAAAGACGGTGAGCTGGTGATATGGG
ATAGTGTTCACCCTTGTTACACCGTTTTCCATGAGCAAACTGAAACGTTTTCATCGCTCTGGAGTGAATA
CCACGACGATTTCCGGCAGTTTCTACACATATATTCGCAAGATGTGGCGTGTTACGGTGAAAACCTGGCC
TATTTCCCTAAAGGGTTTATTGAGAATATGTTTTTCGTCTCAGCCAATCCCTGGGTGAGTTTCACCAGTT
TTGATTTAAACGTGGCCAATATGGACAACTTCTTCGCCCCCGTTTTCACCATGGGCAAATATTATACGCA
AGGCGACAAGGTGCTGATGCCGCTGGCGATTCAGGTTCATCATGCCGTTTGTGATGGCTTCCATGTCGGC
AGAATGCTTAATGAATTACAACAGTACTGCGATGAGTGGCAGGCGGGGCGTAATCTAGAGGATCCGGCTT
ACTAAAAGCCAGATAACAGTATGCGTATTTGCGCGCTGATTTTTGCGGTATAAGAATATATACTGATATG
TATACCCGAAGTATGTCAAAAAGAGGTATGCTATGAAGCAGCGTATTACAGTGACAGTTGACAGCGACAG
CTATCAGTTGCTCAAGGCATATATGATGTCAATATCTCCGGTCTGGTAAGCACAACCATGCAGAATGAAG
CCCGTCGTCTGCGTGCCGAACGCTGGAAAGCGGAAAATCAGGAAGGGATGGCTGAGGTCGCCCGGTTTAT
TGAAATGAACGGCTCTTTTGCTGACGAGAACAGGGGCTGGTGAAATGCAGTTTAAGGTTTACACCTATAA
AAGAGAGAGCCGTTATCGTCTGTTTGTGGATGTACAGAGTGATATTATTGACACGCCCGGGCGACGGATG
GTGATCCCCCTGGCCAGTGCACGTCTGCTGTCAGATAAAGTCCCCCGTGAACTTTACCCGGTGGTGCATA
TCGGGGATGAAAGCTGGCGCATGATGACCACCGATATGGCCAGTGTGCCGGTCTCCGTTATCGGGGAAGA
AGTGGCTGATCTCAGCCACCGCGAAAATGACATCAAAAACGCCATTAACCTGATGTTCTGGGGAATATAA
ATGTCAGGCTCCCTTATACACAGCCAGTCTGCAGGTCGACCATAGTGACTGGATATGTTGTGTTTTACAG
TATTATGTAGTCTGTTTTTTATGCAAAATCTAATTTAATATATTGATATTTATATCATTTTACGTTTCTC
GTTCAGCTTTCTTGTACAAAGTGGTTTAATTAAGTAACGATACAGCAGCAATTGGCAAGCTGCTTACATA
GAACTCGCGGCGATTGGCATGCCGCTTTAAAATTTTTATTTTATTTTTCTTTTCTTTTCCGAATCGGATT
TTGTTTTTAATATTTCAAAAAAAAAAAAAAAAAAAAAAAAAAAAAAAAAAAAAAAAAAAAAGGAAGAGCG
CGGCCGCCGAGCTCGAATTCGTAATCATGTCATAGCTGTTTCCTGTGTGAAATTGTTATCCGCTCACAAT
TCCACACAACATACGAGCCGGAAGCATAAAGTGTAAAGCCTGGGGTGCCTAATGAGTGAGCTAACTCACA
TTAATTGCGTTGCGCTCACTGCCCGCTTTCCAGTCGGGAAACCTGTCGTGCCAGTCGAGGGGAATTAATT
CTTGAAGACGAAAGGGCCAGGTGGCACTTTTCGGGGAAATGTGCGCGGAACCCCTATTTGTTTATTTTTC
TAAATACATTCAAATATGTATCCGCTCATGAGACAATAACCCTGATAAATGCTTCAATAATATTGAAAAA
GGAAGAGTATGAGTATTCAACATTTCCGTGTCGCCCTTATTCCCTTTTTTGCGGCATTTTGCCTTCCTGT
TTTTGCTCACCCAGAAACGCTGGTGAAAGTAAAAGATGCTGAAGATCAGTTGGGTGCACGAGTGGGTTAC
ATCGAACTGGATCTCAACAGCGGTAAGATCCTTGAGAGTTTTCGCCCCGAAGAACGTTTTCCAATGATGA
GCACTTTTAAAGTTCTGCTATGTGGCGCGGTATTATCCCGTGTTGACGCCGGGCAAGAGCAACTCGGTCG
CCGCATACACTATTCTCAGAATGACTTGGTTGAGTACTCACCAGTCACAGAAAAGCATCTTACGGATGGC
ATGACAGTAAGAGAATTATGCAGTGCTGCCATAACCATGAGTGATAACACTGCGGCCAACTTACTTCTGA
CAACGATCGGAGGACCGAAGGAGCTAACCGCTTTTTTGCACAACATGGGGGATCATGTAACTCGCCTTGA
TCGTTGGGAACCGGAGCTGAATGAAGCCATACCAAACGACGAGCGTGACACCACGATGCCTGTAGCAATG
GCAACAACGTTGCGCAAACTATTAACTGGCGAACTACTTACTCTAGCTTCCCGGCAACAATTAATAGACT
GGATGGAGGCGGATAAAGTTGCAGGACCACTTCTGCGCTCGGCCCTTCCGGCTGGCTGGTTTATTGCTGA
TAAATCTGGAGCCGGTGAGCGTGGGTCTCGCGGTATCATTGCAGCACTGGGGCCAGATGGTAAGCCCTCC
CGTATCGTAGTTATCTACACGACGGGGAGTCAGGCAACTATGGATGAACGAAATAGACAGATCGCTGAGA
TAGGTGCCTCACTGATTAAGCATTGGTAACTGTCAGACCAAGTTTACTCATATATACTTTAGATTGATTT
AAAACTTCATTTTTAATTTAAAAGGATCTAGGTGAAGATCCTTTTTGATAATCTCATGACCAAAATCCCT
TAACGTGAGTTTTCGTTCCACTGAGCGTCAGACCCCGTAGAAAAGATCAAAGGATCTTCTTGAGATCCTT
TTTTTCTGCGCGTAATCTGCTGCTTGCAAACAAAAAAACCACCGCTACCAGCGGTGGTTTGTTTGCCGGA
TCAAGAGCTACCAACTCTTTTTCCGAAGGTAACTGGCTTCAGCAGAGCGCAGATACCAAATACTGTCCTT
CTAGTGTAGCCGTAGTTAGGCCACCACTTCAAGAACTCTGTAGCACCGCCTACATACCTCGCTCTGCTAA
TCCTGTTACCAGTGGCTGCTGCCAGTGGCGATAAGTCGTGTCTTACCGGGTTGGACTCAAGACGATAGTT
ACCGGATAAGGCGCAGCGGTCGGGCTGAACGGGGGGTTCGTGCACACAGCCCAGCTTGGAGCGAACGACC
TACACCAAACTGAGATACCTACAGCGTGAGCTATGAGAAAGCGCCACGCTTCCCGAAGGGAGAAAGGCGG
ACAGGTATCCGGTAAGCGGCAGGGTCGGAACAGGAGAGCGCACGAGGGAGCTTCCAGGGGGAAACGCCTG
GTATCTTTATAGTCCTGTCGGGTTTCGCCACCTCTGACTTGAGCGTCGATTTTTGTGATGCTCGTCAGGG
GGGCGGAGCCTATGGAAAAACGCCAGCAACGCGCTGGCGAAAGGGGGATGTGCTGCAAGGCGATTAAGTT
GGGTAACGCCAGGGTTTTCCCAGTCACGACGTTGTAAAACGACGGCCAGTGCCAAGCTTGCATGCCTGCA
GGTCGACTCTAGAGGATCCCTAATACGACTCACTATAG
